>Addgene plasmid #49386 | pcDNA3 APEX2-NES | addgene full sequence | sequence record 327822 | Addgene NGS Result
CGAGCAAAATTTAAGCTACAACAAGGCAAGGCTTGACCGACAATTGCATGAAGAATCTGCTTAGGGTTAG
GCGTTTTGCGCTGCTTCGCGATGTACGGGCCAGATATACGCGTTGACATTGATTATTGACTAGTTATTAA
TAGTAATCAATTACGGGGTCATTAGTTCATAGCCCATATATGGAGTTCCGCGTTACATAACTTACGGTAA
ATGGCCCGCCTGGCTGACCGCCCAACGACCCCCGCCCATTGACGTCAATAATGACGTATGTTCCCATAGT
AACGCCAATAGGGACTTTCCATTGACGTCAATGGGTGGAGTATTTACGGTAAACTGCCCACTTGGCAGTA
CATCAAGTGTATCATATGCCAAGTACGCCCCCTATTGACGTCAATGACGGTAAATGGCCCGCCTGGCATT
ATGCCCAGTACATGACCTTATGGGACTTTCCTACTTGGCAGTACATCTACGTATTAGTCATCGCTATTAC
CATGGTGATGCGGTTTTGGCAGTACATCAATGGGCGTGGATAGCGGTTTGACTCACGGGGATTTCCAAGT
CTCCACCCCATTGACGTCAATGGGAGTTTGTTTTGGCACCAAAATCAACGGGACTTTCCAAAATGTCGTA
ACAACTCCGCCCCATTGACGCAAATGGGCGGTAGGCGTGTACGGTGGGAGGTCTATATAAGCAGAGCTCT
CTGGCTAACTAGAGAACCCACTGCTTACTGGCTTATCGAAATTAATACGACTCACTATAGGGAGACCCAA
GCTTGCGGCCGCCACCATGGACTACAAGGATGACGACGATAAGGGAAAGTCTTACCCAACTGTGAGTGCT
GATTACCAGGACGCCGTTGAGAAGGCGAAGAAGAAGCTCAGAGGCTTCATCGCTGAGAAGAGATGCGCTC
CTCTAATGCTCCGTTTGGCATTCCACTCTGCTGGAACCTTTGACAAGGGCACGAAGACCGGTGGACCCTT
CGGAACCATCAAGCACCCTGCCGAACTGGCTCACAGCGCTAACAACGGTCTTGACATCGCTGTTAGGCTT
TTGGAGCCACTCAAGGCGGAGTTCCCTATTTTGAGCTACGCCGATTTCTACCAGTTGGCTGGCGTTGTTG
CCGTTGAGGTCACGGGTGGACCTAAGGTTCCATTCCACCCTGGAAGAGAGGACAAGCCTGAGCCACCACC
AGAGGGTCGCTTGCCCGATCCCACTAAGGGTTCTGACCATTTGAGAGATGTGTTTGGCAAAGCTATGGGG
CTTACTGACCAAGATATCGTTGCTCTATCTGGGGGTCACACTATTGGAGCTGCACACAAGGAGCGTTCTG
GATTTGAGGGTCCCTGGACCTCTAATCCTCTTATTTTCGACAACTCATACTTCACGGAGTTGTTGAGTGG
TGAGAAGGAAGGTCTCCTTCAGCTACCTTCTGACAAGGCTCTTTTGTCTGACCCTGTATTCCGCCCTCTC
GTTGACAAATATGCAGCGGACGAAGATGCCTTCTTTGCTGATTACGCTGAGGCTCACCAAAAGCTTTCCG
AGCTTGGGTTTGCTGATGCCCTGCAGCTGCCTCCCCTGGAGCGCCTGACCCTGGACTAATAGCTCGAGCA
TGCATCTAGAGGGCCCTATTCTATAGTGTCACCTAAATGCTAGAGCTCGCTGATCAGCCTCGACTGTGCC
TTCTAGTTGCCAGCCATCTGTTGTTTGCCCCTCCCCCGTGCCTTCCTTGACCCTGGAAGGTGCCACTCCC
ACTGTCCTTTCCTAATAAAATGAGGAAATTGCATCGCATTGTCTGAGTAGGTGTCATTCTATTCTGGGGG
GTGGGGTGGGGCAGGACAGCAAGGGGGAGGATTGGGAAGACAATAGCAGGCATGCTGGGGATGCGGTGGG
CTCTATGGCTTCTGAGGCGGAAAGAACCAGCTGGGGCTCTAGGGGGTATCCCC
[124 nt withheld, positions 1944-2067]
C
[91 nt withheld, positions 2069-2159]
A
[49 nt withheld, positions 2161-2209]
CCTTTGACGTTGGAGTCCACGTTCTTT
[37 nt withheld, positions 2237-2273]
ACCCTATCTCGGTCTATTCTTTTGATTTATAAGGGATTTTGCCGATTTCGGCCTATTGGTTAAAAAATGA
GCTGATTTAACAAAAATTTAACGCGAATTAATTCTGTGGAATGTGTGTCAGTTAGGGTGTGGAAAGTCCC
CAGGCTCCCCAGCAGGCAGAAGTATGCAAAGCATGCATCTCAATTAGTCAGCAACCAGGTGTGGAAAGTC
CCCAGGCTCCCCAGCAGGCAGAAGTATGCAAAGCATGCATCTCAATTAGTCAGCAACCATAGTCCCGCCC
CTAACTCCGCCCATCCCGCCCCTAACTCCGCCCAGTTCCGCCCATTCTCCGCCCCATGGCTGACTAATTT
TTTTTATTTATGCAGAGGCCGAGGCCGCCTCTGCCTCTGAGCTATTCCAGAAGTAGTGAGGAGGCTTTTT
TGGAGGCCTAGGCTTTTGCAAAAAGCTCCCGGGAGCTTGTATATCCATTTTCGGATCTGATCAAGAGACA
GGATGAGGATCGTTTCGCATGATTGAACAAGATGGATTGCACGCAGGTTCTCCGGCCGCTTGGGTGGAGA
GGCTATTCGGCTATGACTGGGCACAACAGACAATCGGCTGCTCTGATGCCGCCGTGTTCCGGCTGTCAGC
GCAGGGGCGCCCGGTTCTTTTTGTCAAGACCGACCTGTCCGGTGCCCTGAATGAACTGCAGGACGAGGCA
GCGCGGCTATCGTGGCTGGCCACGACGGGCGTTCCTTGCGCAGCTGTGCTCGACGTTGTCACTGAAGCGG
GAAGGGACTGGCTGCTATTGGGCGAAGTGCCGGGGCAGGATCTCCTGTCATCTCACCTTGCTCCTGCCGA
GAAAGTATCCATCATGGCTGATGCAATGCGGCGGCTGCATACGCTTGATCCGGCTACCTGCCCATTCGAC
CACCAAGCGAAACATCGCATCGAGCGAGCACGTACTCGGATGGAAGCCGGTCTTGTCGATCAGGATGATC
TGGACGAAGAGCATCAGGGGCTCGCGCCAGCCGAACTGTTCGCCAGGCTCAAGGCGCGCATGCCCGACGG
CGAGGATCTCGTCGTGACCCATGGCGATGCCTGCTTGCCGAATATCATGGTGGAAAATGGCCGCTTTTCT
GGATTCATCGACTGTGGCCGGCTGGGTGTGGCGGACCGCTATCAGGACATAGCGTTGGCTACCCGTGATA
TTGCTGAAGAGCTTGGCGGCGAATGGGCTGACCGCTTCCTCGTGCTTTACGGTATCGCCGCTCCCGATTC
GCAGCGCATCGCCTTCTATCGCCTTCTTGACGAGTTCTTCTGAGCGGGACTCTGGGGTTCGAAATGACCG
ACCAAGCGACGCCCAACCTGCCATCACGAGATTTCGATTCCACCGCCGCCTTCTATGAAAGGTTGGGCTT
CGGAATCGTTTTCCGGGACGCCGGCTGGATGATCCTCCAGCGCGGGGATCTCATGCTGGAGTTCTTCGCC
CACCCCAACTTGTTTATTGCAGCTTATAATGGTTACAAATAAAGCAATAGCATCACAAATTTCACAAATA
AAGCATTTTTTTCACTGCATTCTAGTTGTGGTTTGTCCAAACTCATCAATGTATCTTATCATGTCTGTAT
ACCGTCGACCTCTAGCTAGAGCTTGGCGTAATCATGGTCATAGCTGTTTCCTGTGTGAAATTGTTATCCG
CTCACAATTCCACACAACATACGAGCCGGAAGCATAAAGTGTAAAGCCTGGGGTGCCTAATGAGTGAGCT
AACTCACATTAATTGCGTTGCGCTCACTGCCCGCTTTCCAGTCGGGAAACCTGTCGTGCCAGCTGCATTA
ATGAATCGGCCAACGCGCGGGGAGAGGCGGTTTGCGTATTGGGCGCTCTTCCGCTTCCTCGCTCACTGAC
TCGCTGCGCTCGGTCGTTCGGCTGCGGCGAGCGGTATCAGCTCACTCAAAGGCGGTAATACGGTTATCCA
CAGAATCAGGGGATAACGCAGGAAAGAACATGTGAGCAAAAGGCCAGCAAAAGGCCAGGAACCGTAAAAA
GGCCGCGTTGCTGGCGTTTTTCCATAGGCTCCGCCCCCCTGACGAGCATCACAAAAATCGACGCTCAAGT
CAGAGGTGGCGAAACCCGACAGGACTATAAAGATACCAGGCGTTTCCCCCTGGAAGCTCCCTCGTGCGCT
CTCCTGTTCCGACCCTGCCGCTTACCGGATACCTGTCCGCCTTTCTCCCTTCGGGAAGCGTGGCGCTTTC
TCATAGCTCACGCTGTAGGTATCTCAGTTCGGTGTAGGTCGTTCGCTCCAAGCTGGGCTGTGTGCACAAA
CCCCCCGTTCAGCCCGACCGCTGCGCCTTATCCGGTAACTATCGTCTTGAGTCCAACCCGGTAAGACACG
ACTTATCGCCACTGGCAGCAGCCACTGGTAACAGGATTAGCAGAGCGAGGTATGTAGGCGGTGCTACAGA
GTTCTTGAAGTGGTGGCCTAACTACGGCTACACTAGAAGAACAGTATTTGGTATCTGCGCTCTGCTGAAG
CCAGTTACCTTCGGAAAAAGAGTTGGTAGCTCTTGATCCGGCAAACAAACCACCGCTGGTAGCGGTGGTT
TTTTTGTTTGCAAGCAGCAGATTACGCGCAGAAAAAAAGGATCTCAAGAAGATCCTTTGATCTTTTCTAC
GGGGTCTGACGCTCAGTGGAACGAAAACTCACGTTAAGGGATTTTGGTCATGAGATTATCAAAAAGGATC
TTCACCTAGATCCTTTTAAATTAAAAATGAAGTTTTAAATCAATCTAAAGTATATATGAGTAAACTTGGT
CTGACAGTTACCAATGCTTAATCAGTGAGGCACCTATCTCAGCGATCTGTCTATTTCGTTCATCCATAGT
TGCCTGACTCCCCGTCGTGTAGATAACTACGATACGGGAGGGCTTACCATCTGGCCCCAGTGCTGCAATG
ATACCGCGAGACCCACGCTCACCGGCTCCAGATTTATCAGCAATAAACCAGCCAGCCGGAAGGGCCGAGC
GCAGAAGTGGTCCTGCAACTTTATCCGCCTCCATCCAGTCTATTAATTGTTGCCGGGAAGCTAGAGTAAG
TAGTTCGCCAGTTAATAGTTTGCGCAACGTTGTTGCCATTGCTACAGGCATCGTGGTGTCACGCTCGTCG
TTTGGTATGGCTTCATTCAGCTCCGGTTCCCAACGATCAAGGCGAGTTACATGATCCCCCATGTTGTGCA
AAAAAGCGGTTAGCTCCTTCGGTCCTCCGATCGTTGTCAGAAGTAAGTTGGCCGCAGTGTTATCACTCAT
GGTTATGGCAGCACTGCATAATTCTCTTACTGTCATGCCATCCGTAAGATGCTTTTCTGTGACTGGTGAG
TACTCAACCAAGTCATTCTGAGAATAGTGTATGCGGCGACCGAGTTGCTCTTGCCCGGCGTCAATACGGG
ATAATACCGCGCCACATAGCAGAACTTTAAAAGTGCTCATCATTGGAAAACGTTCTTCGGGGCGAAAACT
CTCAAGGATCTTACCGCTGTTGAGATCCAGTTCGATGTAACCCACTCGTGCACCCAACTGATCTTCAGCA
TCTTTTACTTTCACCAGCGTTTCTGGGTGAGCAAAAACAGGAAGGCAAAATGCCGCAAAAAAGGGAATAA
GGGCGACACGGAAATGTTGAATACTCATACTCTTCCTTTTTCAATATTATTGAAGCATTTATCAGGGTTA
TTGTCTCATGAGCGGATACATATTTGAATGTATTTAGAAAAATAAACAAATAGGGGTTCCGCGCACATTT
CCCCGAAAAGTGCCACCTGACGTCGACGGATCGGGAGATCTCCCGATCCCCTATGGTGCACTCTCAGTAC
AATCTGCTCTGATGCCGCATAGTTAAGCCAGTATCTGCTCCCTGCTTGTGTGTTGGAGGTCGCTGAGTAG
TGCG
Features (pLannotate 1.2.2; 23 found; start..end, strand, type, name):
    115..494     +  enhancer       CMV enhancer: human cytomegalovirus immediate early enhancer
    495..698     +  promoter       CMV promoter: human cytomegalovirus (CMV) immediate early promoter
    694..727     +  LTR            5' LTR (truncated) (fragment): truncated 5' long terminal repeat (LTR) from HIV-1
    743..761     +  promoter       T7 promoter: promoter for bacteriophage T7 RNA polymerase
    793..816     +  CDS            3xFLAG (fragment): three tandem FLAG® epitope tags
    813..1560    +  CDS            APEX2 (fragment): soybean ascorbate peroxidase, engineered to serve as a monomeric tag for electron microscopy and live-cell proteomics (Lam et al., 2015) more active than the original APEX due to the A134P mutation
   1567..1593    +  CDS            NES: nuclear export signal from the HIV Rev protein (Fischer et al., 1995)
   1630..1648    -  promoter       SP6 promoter: promoter for bacteriophage SP6 RNA polymerase
   1674..1898    +  polyA_signal   bGH poly(A) signal: bovine growth hormone polyadenylation signal
   1902..1923    +  promoter       SV40 promoter (fragment): SV40 enhancer and early promoter
   1944..2372    +  rep_origin     f1 ori (sequence partly withheld): f1 bacteriophage origin of replication; arrow indicates direction of (+) strand synthesis
   2386..2715    +  promoter       SV40 promoter: SV40 enhancer and early promoter
   2782..3573    +  CDS            neo: KKA2_KLEPN - Also known as kan, nptII. Experimental evidence at protein level: Swiss-Prot protein existence level 1. Resistance to kanamycin, neomycin, paromomycin, ribostamycin, butirosin and gentamicin B. From Klebsiella pneumoniae.
   3597..3755    +  CDS            ble (fragment): BLE_KLEPN - Experimental evidence at protein level: Swiss-Prot protein existence level 1. Binding protein with a strong affinity to the bleomycin family of antibiotics. Binds to CL990; an antimitotic-antibiotic compound. From Klebsiella pneumoniae.
   3750..3871    +  polyA_signal   SV40 poly(A) signal: SV40 polyadenylation signal
   3944..3960    -  protein_bind   lac operator: The lac repressor binds to the lac operator to inhibit transcription in E. coli. This inhibition can be relieved by adding lactose or isopropyl-β-D-thiogalactopyranoside (IPTG). lac repressor encoded by lacI
   3968..3998    -  promoter       lac promoter: promoter for the E. coli lac operon
   4013..4034    -  protein_bind   CAP binding site: CAP binding activates transcription in the presence of cAMP. E. coli catabolite activator protein
   4047..4139    -  CDS            lacI (fragment): lac repressor; lacI; The lac repressor binds to the lac operator to inhibit transcription in E. coli. This inhibition can be relieved by adding lactose or isopropyl-β-D-thiogalactopyranoside (IPTG).
   4322..4910    -  rep_origin     ori: high-copy-number ColE1/pMB1/pBR322/pUC origin of replication
   5081..5941    -  CDS            AmpR: β-lactamase; bla; confers resistance to ampicillin, carbenicillin, and related antibiotics
   5942..6046    -  promoter       AmpR promoter: bla
   6105..6157    -  misc_feature   bom (fragment): basis of mobility region from pBR322
