[The description below was written by a language model from this plasmid's Addgene catalogue record and pLannotate feature annotations shown in this document.]
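Description:
pcDNA3 APEX2-NES is a mammalian expression plasmid of about 6.2 kb, built on the pcDNA3 backbone, that directs the engineered peroxidase APEX2 to the cytosol of transfected cells. It is propagated in E. coli through a high-copy ColE1/pUC-type origin and selected with ampicillin via the β-lactamase gene. An f1 origin is also present. For mammalian cells, the backbone carries a neomycin phosphotransferase gene driven by the SV40 early promoter and terminated by an SV40 polyadenylation signal, which would allow G418 selection of stable transfectants.

The payload is an 813 bp Flag–APEX2–NES open reading frame inserted between NotI and XhoI sites, both retained. It is transcribed from the human CMV immediate-early enhancer and promoter and terminated by the bovine growth hormone poly(A) signal. T7 and SP6 promoters flank the cloning region. APEX2 is derived from soybean ascorbate peroxidase carrying the K14D, W41F, E112K and A134P substitutions; the A134P change makes it more active than the original APEX. An N-terminal Flag epitope allows detection of the fusion with anti-Flag antibodies. The annotation software matched this tag to a fragment of 3xFLAG, consistent with a single epitope. The C-terminal nuclear export signal, annotated as the HIV Rev type, keeps the enzyme out of the nucleus.

The construct is intended for cytosolic APEX2 expression in proximity-labeling proteomics and as a genetically encoded electron microscopy tag. Several short annotated fragments (HIV-1 LTR, ble, lacI, a second SV40 promoter piece) are probably backbone remnants or partial matches rather than functional elements.
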