Addgene plasmid #49386: pcDNA3 APEX2-NES
Purpose: Expresses APEX2 in the cytosol of mammalian cells
Depositing lab: Alice Ting. Depositing organization: Massachusetts Institute of Technology. Publication: Directed evolution of APEX2 for electron microscopy and proximity labeling. Lam SS, Martell JD, Kamer KJ, Deerinck TJ, Ellisman MH, Mootha VK, Ting AY. Nat Methods. 2014 Nov 24. doi: 10.1038/nmeth.3179. PubMed 25419960.
Backbone
  Vector backbone: pcDNA3
  Backbone size w/o insert (bp): 5385
  Total vector size (bp): 6198
  Vector type: Mammalian Expression
Growth in bacteria
  Bacterial resistance: Ampicillin, 100 μg/mL
  Growth temperature: 37°C
  Growth strain: XL1 Blue
  Copy number: Unknown
Gene/Insert
  Gene/Insert name: Flag - APEX2 - NES
  Species: soybean
  Insert size (bp): 813
  Mutation: K14D, W41F, E112K, A134P on soybean APX; improved for proteomics and EM applications
  Promoter: CMV
  Tag / fusion protein: Flag (N terminal on insert)
  Cloning method: Restriction Enzyme; 5′ cloning site NotI (not destroyed); 3′ cloning site XhoI (not destroyed)
  Sequencing primers: 5′ CMVf
Terms and licenses: Academic/Nonprofit Terms; Industry Terms: Not Available to Industry
How to cite: pcDNA3 APEX2-NES was a gift from Alice Ting (Addgene plasmid # 49386 ; http://n2t.net/addgene:49386 ; RRID:Addgene_49386)
