>Addgene plasmid #49386 | pcDNA3 APEX2-NES | depositor partial sequence | sequence record 73410 | sequence of coding region only
ATGGACTACAAGGATGACGACGATAAGGGAAAGTCTTACCCAACTGTGAGTGCTGATTACCAGGACGCCG
TTGAGAAGGCGAAGAAGAAGCTCAGAGGCTTCATCGCTGAGAAGAGATGCGCTCCTCTAATGCTCCGTTT
GGCATTCCACTCTGCTGGAACCTTTGACAAGGGCACGAAGACCGGTGGACCCTTCGGAACCATCAAGCAC
CCTGCCGAACTGGCTCACAGCGCTAACAACGGTCTTGACATCGCTGTTAGGCTTTTGGAGCCACTCAAGG
CGGAGTTCCCTATTTTGAGCTACGCCGATTTCTACCAGTTGGCTGGCGTTGTTGCCGTTGAGGTCACGGG
TGGACCTAAGGTTCCATTCCACCCTGGAAGAGAGGACAAGCCTGAGCCACCACCAGAGGGTCGCTTGCCC
GATCCCACTAAGGGTTCTGACCATTTGAGAGATGTGTTTGGCAAAGCTATGGGGCTTACTGACCAAGATA
TCGTTGCTCTATCTGGGGGTCACACTATTGGAGCTGCACACAAGGAGCGTTCTGGATTTGAGGGTCCCTG
GACCTCTAATCCTCTTATTTTCGACAACTCATACTTCACGGAGTTGTTGAGTGGTGAGAAGGAAGGTCTC
CTTCAGCTACCTTCTGACAAGGCTCTTTTGTCTGACCCTGTATTCCGCCCTCTCGTTGACAAATATGCAG
CGGACGAAGATGCCTTCTTTGCTGATTACGCTGAGGCTCACCAAAAGCTTTCCGAGCTTGGGTTTGCTGA
TGCCCTGCAGCTGCCTCCCCTGGAGCGCCTGACCCTGGACTAA
