>Addgene plasmid #49386 | pcDNA3 APEX2-NES | addgene partial sequence | sequence record 82295 | F1ori-R 5'-AGGGAAGAAAGCGAAAGGAG-3'
[77 nt withheld, positions 1-77]
GGGGATACCCCCTAGAGCCCCAGCTGGTTCTTTCCGCCTCAGAAGCCATAGAGCCCACCGCATCCCCAGC
ATGCCTGCTATTGTCTTCCCAATCCTCCCCCTTGCTGTCCTGCCCCACCCCACCCCCCAGAATAGAATGA
CACCTACTCAGACAATGCGATGCAATTTCCTCATTTTATTAGGAAAGGACAGTGGGAGTGGCACCTTCCA
GGGTCAAGGAAGGCACGGGGGAGGGGCAAACAACAGATGGCTGGCAACTAGAAGGCACAGTCGAGGCTGA
TCAGCGAGCTCTAGCATTTAGGTGACACTATAGAATAGGGCCCTCTAGATGCATGCTCGAGCTATTAGTC
CAGGGTCAGGCGCTCCAGGGGAGGCAGCTGCAGGGCATCAGCAAACCCAAGCTCGGAAAGCTTTTGGTGA
GCCTCAGCGTAATCAGCAAAGAAGGCATCTTCGTCCGCTGCATATTTGTCAACGAGAGGGCGGAATACAG
GGTCAGACAAAAGAGCCTTGTCAGAAGGTAGCTGAAGGAGACCTTCCTTCTCACCACTCAACAACTCCGT
GAAGTATGAGTTGTCGAAAATAAGAGGATTAGAGGTCCAGGGACCCTCAAATCCAGAACGCTCCTTGTGT
GCAGCTCCAATAGTGTGACCCCCAGATAGAGCAACGATATCTTGGTCAGTAAGCCCCATAGCTTTGCCAA
ACACATCTCTCAAATGGTCAGAACCCTTAGTGGGATCGGGCAAGCGACCCTCTGGTGGTGGCTCAGGCTT
GTCCTCTCTTCCAGGGTGGAATGGAACCTTAGGTCCACCCGTGACCTCAACGGCAACAACGCCAGCCAAC
TGGTAGAAATCGGCGTAGCTCAAAATAGGGAACTCCGCCTTGAGTGGCTCCAAAAGCCTAACAGCGATGT
CAAGACCGTTGTTAGCGCTGTGAGCCAGTTCGGCAGGGTGCTTGATGGTTCCGAAGGGTCCACCGGTCTT
CGTGCCCTTGTCAAAGGTTCCAGCAGAGTGGAATGCCAAACGGAGCATTAGAGGAGCGCATCTCTTCTCA
G
