>Addgene plasmid #49386 | pcDNA3 APEX2-NES | addgene partial sequence | sequence record 125337 | CMV-F 5'-CGCAAATGGGCGGTAGGCGTG-3'
CTATATAAGCAGAGCTCTCTGGCTAACTAGAGAACCCACTGCTTACTGGCTTATCGAAATTAATACGACT
CACTATAGGGAGACCCAAGCTTGCGGCCGCCACCATGGACTACAAGGATGACGACGATAAGGGAAAGTCT
TACCCAACTGTGAGTGCTGATTACCAGGACGCCGTTGAGAAGGCGAAGAAGAAGCTCAGAGGCTTCATCG
CTGAGAAGAGATGCGCTCCTCTAATGCTCCGTTTGGCATTCCACTCTGCTGGAACCTTTGACAAGGGCAC
GAAGACCGGTGGACCCTTCGGAACCATCAAGCACCCTGCCGAACTGGCTCACAGCGCTAACAACGGTCTT
GACATCGCTGTTAGGCTTTTGGAGCCACTCAAGGCGGAGTTCCCTATTTTGAGCTACGCCGATTTCTACC
AGTTGGCTGGCGTTGTTGCCGTTGAGGTCACGGGTGGACCTAAGGTTCCATTCCACCCTGGAAGAGAGGA
CAAGCCTGAGCCACCACCAGAGGGTCGCTTGCCCGATCCCACTAAGGGTTCTGACCATTTGAGAGATGTG
TTTGGCAAAGCTATGGGGCTTACTGACCAAGATATCGTTGCTCTATCTGGGGGTCACACTATTGGAGCTG
CACACAAGGAGCGTTCTGGATTTGAGGGTCCCTGGACCTCTAATCCTCTTATTTTCGACAACTCATACTT
CACGGAGTTGTTGAGTGGTGAGAAGGAAGGTCTCCTTCAGCTACCTTCTGACAAGGCTCTTTTGTCTGAC
CCTGTATTCCGCCCTCTCGTTGACAAATATGCAGCGGACGAAGATGCCTTCTTTGCTGATTACGCTGAGG
CTCACCAAAAGCTTTCCGAGCTTGGGTTTGCTGATGCCCTGCAGCTGCCTCCCCTGGAGCGCCTGACCCT
GGACTAATAGCTCGAGCATGCATCTAGAGGGCCCTATTCTATAGTGTCACCTAAATGCTAGAGCTCGCTG
ATCAGCCTCGACTGTGCCTTCTAGTTGCCAGCCATCTGTTGTTTGCCCCTCCCCCGTGCCTTCCTTGACC
CTGGAAGGTGCCACTCCCACTGTCCTTTCCTAATAAAATGAGGAAATTGCATCGCATTGTCTGA
