>Addgene plasmid #49386 | pcDNA3 APEX2-NES | addgene partial sequence | sequence record 125339 | pBABE3 5'-ACCCTAACTGACACACATTCC-3'
TTCGCGTTAAATTTTTGTTAAATCAGCTCATTTTTTAACCAATAGGCCGAAATCGGCAAAATCCCTTATA
AATCAAAAGAATAGACCGAGATAGGGT
[37 nt withheld, positions 98-134]
AAAGAACGTGGACTCCAACGTCAAAGG
[49 nt withheld, positions 162-210]
T
[91 nt withheld, positions 212-302]
G
[124 nt withheld, positions 304-427]
GGGGATACCCCCTAGAGCCCCAGCTGGTTCTTTCCGCCTCAGAAGCCATAGAGCCCACCGCATCCCCAGC
ATGCCTGCTATTGTCTTCCCAATCCTCCCCCTTGCTGTCCTGCCCCACCCCACCCCCCAGAATAGAATGA
CACCTACTCAGACAATGCGATGCAATTTCCTCATTTTATTAGGAAAGGACAGTGGGAGTGGCACCTTCCA
GGGTCAAGGAAGGCACGGGGGAGGGGCAAACAACAGATGGCTGGCAACTAGAAGGCACAGTCGAGGCTGA
TCAGCGAGCTCTAGCATTTAGGTGACACTATAGAATAGGGCCCTCTAGATGCATGCTCGAGCTATTAGTC
CAGGGTCAGGCGCTCCAGGGGAGGCAGCTGCAGGGCATCAGCAAACCCAAGCTCGGAAAGCTTTTGGTGA
GCCTCAGCGTAATCAGCAAAGAAGGCATCTTCGTCCGCTGCATATTTGTCAACGAGAGGGCGGAATACAG
GGTCAGACAAAAGAGCCTTGTCAGAAGGTAGCTGAAGGAGACCTT
